Addgene plasmid #149140: pGBW-m4046426
Purpose: Yeast Expression plasmid for SARS-CoV-2 ORF7b
Depositing lab: Ginkgo Bioworks & Benjie Chen. Depositing organization: Ginkgo Bioworks.
Backbone
  Vector backbone: AmpR; 2u URA3
  Backbone size w/o insert (bp): 4078
  Vector type: Yeast Expression
  Selectable markers: URA3
Growth in bacteria
  Bacterial resistance: Ampicillin, 100 μg/mL
  Growth temperature: 37°C
  Growth strain: DH5alpha
  Copy number: High Copy
Gene/Insert
  Gene/Insert name: SARS-CoV-2 ORF7b
  Species: S. cerevisiae (budding yeast); Severe acute respiratory syndrome coronavirus 2
  Insert size (bp): 125
  Mutation: Saccharomyces cerevisiae recode 1
  Entrez Gene: ORF7b (a.k.a. GU280_gp08)
  Promoter: pTEF1
  Tag / fusion protein: Cleavable thrombin;3xFLAG (C terminal on backbone)
  Cloning method: Unknown
Resource information
  A portion of this plasmid was derived from a plasmid made by: GinkgoBioworks
Depositor comments: NCBI Reference Sequence: YP_009725318.1. Created by gene synthesis with Not1 site. NGS used for QC was performed by Ginkgo and may not fully cover the entire plasmid.
How to cite: pGBW-m4046426 was a gift from Ginkgo Bioworks & Benjie Chen (Addgene plasmid # 149140 ; http://n2t.net/addgene:149140 ; RRID:Addgene_149140)
