[The description below was written by a language model from this plasmid's Addgene catalogue record and pLannotate feature annotations shown in this document.]
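Description:
pGBW-m4046426 is an episomal yeast expression plasmid that shuttles between E. coli and Saccharomyces cerevisiae, built to produce the SARS-CoV-2 accessory protein ORF7b in budding yeast. In bacteria it replicates from a high-copy ColE1/pUC-type origin and is selected with ampicillin through the β-lactamase gene, which the annotation places downstream of a cat promoter. A rop reading frame is annotated immediately adjacent to AmpR, although the catalogue lists the plasmid as high copy. Short phage T3Te and T7Te terminators flank the origin, and a tonB terminator lies beyond the resistance cassette, presumably insulating these modules from read-through transcription. In yeast the plasmid is maintained by the 2μ origin, which typically supports multicopy propagation. Selection relies on the URA3 auxotrophic marker, which complements uracil auxotrophy and can be counterselected with 5-FOA.

The payload is a synthetic ORF7b coding sequence recoded for S. cerevisiae codon usage. It is driven by the strong constitutive TEF1 promoter and terminated by a CYC1 terminator fragment. According to the catalogue, the backbone supplies a C-terminal thrombin-cleavable 3xFLAG tag, which would allow immunodetection or affinity capture followed by tag removal. The automated annotation detects only a short 3xFLAG fragment just downstream of the ORF and does not mark the thrombin site. The depositor notes that the insert was made by gene synthesis with a NotI site, and that the sequencing used for quality control may not cover the entire plasmid. The record gives no application beyond yeast expression of ORF7b. It would suit studies of this viral protein's expression, localisation or interactions in a yeast host.
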