Features (pLannotate 1.2.2; 14 found; start..end, strand, type, name):
     10..417     +  promoter       TEF1 promoter: S. cerevisiae TEF1; promoter for EF-1α
    431..559     +  CDS            NS7B_SARS2: Experimental evidence at protein level: Swiss-Prot protein existence level 1. From Severe acute respiratory syndrome coronavirus 2 (2019-nCoV) (SARS-CoV-2).
    577..594     +  CDS            3xFLAG (fragment): three tandem FLAG® epitope tags, followed by an enterokinase cleavage site
    672..844     +  terminator     CYC1 terminator (fragment): S. cerevisiae CYC1; transcription terminator for CYC1
    880..1056    +  promoter       URA3 promoter (fragment): S. cerevisiae URA3
   1057..1860    +  CDS            URA3: orotidine-5'-phosphate decarboxylase, required for uracil biosynthesis; S. cerevisiae URA3; yeast auxotrophic marker, counterselectable with 5-fluoroorotic acid (5-FOA)
   1943..2925    -  rep_origin     2μ ori: yeast 2μ plasmid origin of replication
   3003..3032    +  terminator     T3Te terminator: phage T3 early transcription terminator
   3054..3641    +  rep_origin     ori: high-copy-number ColE1/pMB1/pBR322/pUC origin of replication
   3653..3680    -  terminator     T7Te terminator: phage T7 early transcription terminator
   3704..3895    -  CDS            rop: Rop protein, which maintains plasmids at low copy number; rop
   3896..4756    -  CDS            AmpR: β-lactamase; bla; confers resistance to ampicillin, carbenicillin, and related antibiotics
   4757..4859    -  promoter       cat promoter: promoter of the E. coli cat gene encoding chloramphenicol acetyltransferase
   4860..4891    -  terminator     tonB terminator: bidirectional E. coli tonB-P14 transcription terminator
>Addgene plasmid #149140 | pGBW-m4046426 | addgene full sequence | sequence record 298239 | Ginkgo NGS Result
GCGGCCGCCCCACACACCATAGCTTCAAAATGTTTCTACTCCTTTTTTACTCTTCCAGATTTTCTCGGAC
TCCGCGCATCGCCGTACCACTTCAAAACACCCAAGCACAGCATACTAAATTTCCCCTCTTTCTTCCTCTA
GGGTGTCGTTAATTACCCGTACTAAAGGTTTGGAAAAGAAAAAAGAGACCGCCTCGTTTCTTTTTCTTCG
TCGAAAAAGGCAATAAAAATTTTTATCACGTTTCTTTTTCTTGAAAATTTTTTTTTTTGATTTTTTTCTC
TTTCGATGACCTCCCATTGATATTTAAGTTAATAAACGGTCTTCAATTTCTCAAGTTTCAGTTTCATTTT
TCTTGTTCTATTACAACTTTTTTTACTTCTTGCTCATTAGAAAGAAAGCATAGCAATCTAATCTAAGTTT
TAATTACAAAATGATCGAGTTATCCTTGATAGATTTCTATCTATGTTTTTTGGCATTCCTGCTTTTTCTC
GTGTTGATTATGTTGATTATCTTCTGGTTCAGTTTAGAATTGCAAGACCATAATGAAACATGCCACGCCC
TCGTGCCGAGAGGTTCTGATTATAAAGATCATGATGGTGATTATAAAGATCATGATATTGATTATAAAGA
TGATGATGATAAATAAACAGGCCCCTTTTCCTTTGTCGATATCATGTAATTAGTTATGTCACGCTTACAT
TCACGCCCTCCTCCCACATCCGCTCTAACCGAAAAGGAAGGAGTTAGACAACCTGAAGTCTAGGTCCCTA
TTTATTTTTTTTAATAGTTATGTTAGTATTAAGAACGTTATTTATATTTCAAATTTTTCTTTTTTTTCTG
TACAAAGCGGCCGCCGAACCACTAGTGCACTGCAGTACACGGTTTCCTTGAAATTTTTTTGATTCGGTAA
TCTCCGAACAGAAGGAAGAACGAAGGAAGGAGCACAGACTTAGATTGGTATATATACGCATATGTAGTGT
TGAAGAAACATGAAATTGCCCAGTATTCTTAACCCAACTGCACAGAACAAAAACGTGCAGGAAACGAAGA
TAAATCATGTCGAAAGCTACATATAAGGAACGTGCTGCTACTCATCCTAGTCCTGTTGCTGCCAAGCTAT
TTAATATCATGCACGAAAAGCAAACAAACTTGTGTGCTTCATTGGATGTTCGTACCACCAAGGAATTACT
GGAGTTAGTTGAAGCATTAGGTCCCAAAATTTGTTTACTAAAAACACATGTGGATATCTTGACTGATTTT
TCCATGGAGGGCACAGTTAAGCCGCTAAAGGCATTATCCGCCAAGTACAATTTTTTACTCTTCGAGGACA
GAAAATTTGCTGACATTGGTAATACAGTCAAATTGCAGTACTCTGCGGGTGTATACAGAATAGCAGAATG
GGCAGACATTACGAATGCACACGGTGTGGTGGGCCCAGGTATTGTTAGCGGTTTGAAGCAGGCGGCAGAA
GAAGTAACAAAGGAACCTAGAGGCCTTTTGATGTTAGCAGAATTGTCATGCAAGGGCTCCCTATCTACTG
GAGAATATACTAAGGGTACTGTTGACATTGCGAAGAGCGACAAAGATTTTGTTATCGGCTTTATTGCTCA
AAGAGACATGGGTGGAAGAGATGAAGGTTACGATTGGTTGATTATGACACCCGGTGTGGGTTTAGATGAC
AAGGGAGATGCATTGGGTCAACAGTATAGAACCGTGGATGATGTGGTTTCTACAGGATCTGACATTATTA
TTGTTGGAAGAGGACTATTTGCAAAGGGAAGGGATGCTAAGGTAGAGGGTGAACGTTACAGAAAAGCAGG
CTGGGAAGCATATTTGAGAAGATGCGGCCAGCAAAACTAAAAAACTGTATTATAAGTAAATGCATGTATA
CTAAACTCACAAATTAGAGCTTCAATTTAATTATATCAGTTATTACCCGAGTAACGAAGCATCTGTGCTT
CATTTTGTAGAACAAAAATGCAACGCGAGAGCGCTAATTTTTCAAACAAAGAATCTGAGCTGCATTTTTA
CAGAACAGAAATGCAACGCGAAAGCGCTATTTTACCAACGAAGAATCTGTGCTTCATTTTTGTAAAACAA
AAATGCAACGCGAGAGCGCTAATTTTTCAAACAAAGAATCTGAGCTGCATTTTTACAGAACAGAAATGCA
ACGCGAGAGCGCTATTTTACCAACAAAGAATCTATACTTCTTTTTTGTTCTACAAAAATGCATCCCGAGA
GCGCTATTTTTCTAACAAAGCATCTTAGATTACTTTTTTTCTCCTTTGTGCGCTCTATAATGCAGTCTCT
TGATAACTTTTTGCACTGTAGGTCCGTTAAGGTTAGAAGAAGGCTACTTTGGTGTCTATTTTCTCTTCCA
TAAAAAAAGCCTGACTCCACTTCCCGCGTTTACTGATTACTAGCGAAGCTGCGGGTGCATTTTTTCAAGA
TAAAGGCATCCCCGATTATATTCTATACCGATGTGGATTGCGCATACTTTGTGAACAGAAAGTGATAGCG
TTGATGATTCTTCATTGGTCAGAAAATTATGAACGGTTTCTTCTATTTTGTCTCTATATACTACGTATAG
GAAATGTTTACATTTTCGTATTGTTTTCGATTCACTCTATGAATAGTTCTTACTACAATTTTTTTGTCTA
AAGAGTAATACTAGAGATAAACATAAAAAATGTAGAGGTCGAGTTTAGATGCAAGTTCAAGGAGCGAAAG
GTGGATGGGTAGGTTATATAGGGATATAGCACAGAGATATATAGCAAAGAGATACTTTTGAGCAATGTTT
GTGGAAGCGGTATTCGCAATATTTTAGTAGCTCGTTACAGTCCGGTGCGTTTTTGGTTTTTTGAAAGTGC
GTCATCAGAGCGCTTTTGGTTTTCAAAAGCGCTCTGAAGTTCCTATACTTTCTAGCTAGAGAATAGGAAC
TTCCCGAGCGGCCGCGTGTTACAAGCTTGACTCCAGCGTAACTGGACTGCAATCAACTCACTGGCTCACC
TTCACGGGTGGGCCTTTCTTCGGTAGAAAATCAAAGGATCTTCTTGAGATCCTTTTTTTCTGCGCGTAAT
CTGCTGCTTGCAAACAAAAAAACCACCGCTACCAGCGGTGGTTTGTTTGCCGGATCAAGAGCTACCAACT
CTTTTTCCGAGGTAACTGGCTTCAGCAGAGCGCAGATACCAAATACTGTTCTTCTAGTGTAGCCGTAGTT
AGGCCACCACTTCAAGAACTCTGTAGCACCGCCTACATACCTCGCTCTGCTAATCCTGTTACCAGTGGCT
GCTGCCAGTGGCGATAAGTCGTGTCTTACCGGGTTGGACTCAAGACGATAGTTACCGGATAAGGCGCAGC
GGTCGGGCTGAACGGGGGGTTCGTGCACACAGCCCAGCTTGGAGCGAACGACCTACACCGAACTGAGATA
CCTACAGCGTGAGCTATGAGAAAGCGCCACGCTTCCCGAAGGGAGAAAGGCGGACAGGTATCCGGTAAGC
GGCAGGGTCGGAACAGGAGAGCGCACGAGGGAGCTTCCAGGGGTAAACGCCTGGTATCTTTATAGTCCTG
TCGGGTTTCGCCACCTCTGACTTGAGCATCGATTTTTGTGATGCTCGTCAGGGGGGCGGAGCCTATGGAA
AAACGCCAGCAACGCAGAAAGGCCCACCCGAAGGTGAGCCAGGTGATTACATTTGGGCCCTCATCAGAGG
TTTTCACCGTCATCACCGAAACGCGCGAGGCAGCTGCGGTAAAGCTCATCAGCGTGGTCGTGAAGCGATT
CACAGATGTCTGCCTGTTCATCCGCGTCCAGCTCGTTGAGTTTCTCCAGAAGCGTTAATGTCTGGCTTCT
GATAAAGCGGGCCATGTTAAGGGCGGTTTTTTCCTGTTTGGTCACTTACCAATGCTTAATCAGTGAGGCA
CCTATCTCAGCGATCTGTCTATTTCGTTCATCCATAGTTGCCTGACTCCCCGTCGTGTAGATAACTACGA
TGCGGGAGGGCTTACCATCTGGCCCCAGTGCTGCAATGATACCGCGAGACCCACGCTCACCGGCTCCAGA
TTTATCAGCAATAAACCAGCCAGCCGGGAGGGCCGAGCGCAGAAGTGATCCTGCAACTTTATCCGCCTCC
ATCCAGTCTATTAATTGTTGCCGGGAAGCTAGAGTAAGTAGTTCGCCAGTTAATAGTTTGCGCAACGTTG
TTGCCATTGCTACAGGCATCGTGGTGTCACGCTCGTCGTTTGGTATGGCTTCATTCAGCTCCGGTTCCCA
ACGATCAAGGCGAGTTACATGATCCCCCATGTTGTGCAAAAAAGCGGTTAGCTCCTTCGGTCCTCCGATC
GTTGCCAGAAGTAAGTTGGCCGCAGTGTTATCACTCATGGTTATGGCAGCACTGCATAATTCTCTTACTG
TCATGCCATCCGTGAGATGCTTTTCTGTGACTGGTGAGTACTCAACCAAGTCATTCTGAGAATAGTGTAT
GCGGCGACCGAGTTGCTCTTGCCCGGCGTCAATACGGGATAATACCGCGCCACATAGCAGAACTTTAAAA
GTGCTCATCATTGGAAAACGTTCTTCGGGGCGTAAACTCTCAAGGATCTTACCGCTGTTGAGATCCAGTT
CGATGTAACCCACTCGTGCACCCAACTGATCTTCAGCATCTTTTACTTTCACCAGCGTTTCTGGGTGAGC
AAAAACAGGAAGGCAAAATGCCGCAAAAAAGGGAATAAGGGCGACACGGAAATGTTGAATACTCATTTTA
GCTTCCTTAGCTCCTGAAAATCTCGATAACTCAAAAAATACGCCCGGTAGTGATCTTATTTCATTATGGT
GAAAGTTGGAACCTCTTACGTGCCGATCAAGTCAAAAGCCTCCGGTCGGAGGCTTTTGACTTTCTGCTAT
GGAGGTCAGGTATGATTTAAATGGTCAGTTAGA
